Addgene plasmid #75772: SMG1 gRNA (BRDN0001149508)
Purpose: 3rd generation lentiviral gRNA plasmid targeting human SMG1
Depositing lab: John Doench & David Root. Depositing organization: Broad Institute. Publication: Optimized sgRNA design to maximize activity and minimize off-target effects of CRISPR-Cas9. Doench JG, Fusi N, Sullender M, Hegde M, Vaimberg EW, Donovan KF, Smith I, Tothova Z, Wilen C, Orchard R, Virgin HW, Listgarten J, Root DE. Nat Biotechnol. 2016 Jan 18. doi: 10.1038/nbt.3437. PubMed 26780180.
Backbone
  Vector backbone: lentiGuide-Puro
  Backbone manufacturer: Zhang Lab (Addgene plasmid # 52963)
  Vector type: Mammalian Expression, Lentiviral, CRISPR
  Selectable markers: Puromycin
Growth in bacteria
  Bacterial resistance: Ampicillin, 100 μg/mL
  Growth temperature: 37°C
  Growth strain: DH5alpha
  Copy number: High Copy
Gene/Insert
  Gene/Insert name: SMG1 (alt names: SMG1; NM_015092.4)
  gRNA/shRNA sequence: CGTGTTCAACTAGTGCACAG
  Species: H. sapiens (human)
  Entrez Gene: SMG1 (a.k.a. 61E3.4, ATX, LIP)
  Promoter: hU6
  Cloning method: Unknown
  Sequencing primers: 5′ U6-F; 3′ pS2-R
Terms and licenses: Academic/Nonprofit Terms; Industry Terms: Not Available to Industry
Depositor comments: The gRNA was designed to target the following Genbank reference sequence(s): NM_015092.4. Note that this plasmid does NOT contain Cas9. It should be used in conjunction with lentiCas9-Blast (Addgene #52962) or otherwise with cell lines already expressing Cas9. Browse the full kinome gRNA library at http://www.addgene.org/pooled-library/broadgpp-human-kinome/ or visit http://www.broadinstitute.org/rnai/public/ for detailed protocols and information.
How to cite: SMG1 gRNA (BRDN0001149508) was a gift from John Doench & David Root (Addgene plasmid # 75772 ; http://n2t.net/addgene:75772 ; RRID:Addgene_75772)
