[The description below was written by a language model from this plasmid's Addgene catalogue record and pLannotate feature annotations shown in this document.]
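Description:
SMG1 gRNA (BRDN0001149508) is a third-generation lentiviral CRISPR guide plasmid built on the lentiGuide-Puro backbone and designed to express a single guide RNA against human SMG1 (designed against the reference transcript for that gene). It is maintained in E. coli as a high-copy plasmid through a ColE1/pUC-type origin with ampicillin resistance (AmpR). The backbone also carries an f1 origin, an SV40 origin and poly(A) signal, and remnants of lac and T7/T3 cloning-vector sequence.

The transfer cassette is framed by an RSV promoter fused to a truncated HIV-1 5' LTR and a self-inactivating ΔU3 3' LTR. This arrangement makes genomic RNA production Tat-independent and leaves the integrated provirus without LTR promoter activity. Between the LTRs lie the Ψ packaging signal with a partial gag sequence, the Rev response element for Rev-dependent nuclear export, and a cPPT/CTS that aids nuclear import of the reverse-transcribed genome. A human U6 RNA polymerase III promoter drives the SMG1-targeting spacer joined to the Streptococcus pyogenes Cas9 guide scaffold. Downstream, the EF-1α core promoter with its intron A expresses puromycin N-acetyltransferase for selection of transduced mammalian cells, followed by a WPRE to enhance transcript expression.

The plasmid does not encode Cas9, so it must be paired with a separate Cas9 vector or used in cells that already express the nuclease. It is one clone from a human kinome guide collection associated with work on optimized sgRNA design, and is used for SMG1 knockout in human cells by lentiviral delivery.
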