Features (pLannotate 1.2.2; 29 found; start..end, strand, type, name):
     14..80      +  CDS            small t antigen (fragment): SV40 (simian virus 40) small t antigen
    106..317     +  promoter       EF-1α core promoter: core promoter for human elongation factor EF-1α
    318..1256    +  intron         EF-1α intron A: intron upstream of the start codon of human EF-1α
   1278..1877    +  CDS            PuroR (fragment): puromycin N-acetyltransferase; pac from Streptomyces; confers resistance to puromycin
   1893..2481    +  misc_feature   WPRE: woodchuck hepatitis virus posttranscriptional regulatory element
   2532..2551    +  misc_feature   cPPT/CTS (fragment): central polypurine tract and central termination sequence of HIV-1
   2553..2786    +  LTR            3' LTR (ΔU3): self-inactivating 3' long terminal repeat (LTR) from HIV-1
   2864..2985    +  polyA_signal   SV40 poly(A) signal: SV40 polyadenylation signal
   3025..3160    +  rep_origin     SV40 ori: SV40 origin of replication
   3181..3199    -  promoter       T7 promoter: promoter for bacteriophage T7 RNA polymerase
   3207..3362    +  CDS            lacZα (fragment): LacZα fragment of β-galactosidase; lacZ fragment
   3367..3795    +  rep_origin     f1 ori (sequence partly withheld): f1 bacteriophage origin of replication; arrow indicates direction of (+) strand synthesis
   3848..3952    +  promoter       AmpR promoter: bla
   3953..4813    +  CDS            AmpR: β-lactamase; bla; confers resistance to ampicillin, carbenicillin, and related antibiotics
   4984..5572    +  rep_origin     ori: high-copy-number ColE1/pMB1/pBR322/pUC origin of replication
   5755..5847    +  CDS            lacI (fragment): lac repressor; lacI; The lac repressor binds to the lac operator to inhibit transcription in E. coli. This inhibition can be relieved by adding lactose or isopropyl-β-D-thiogalactopyranoside (IPTG).
   5860..5881    +  protein_bind   CAP binding site: CAP binding activates transcription in the presence of cAMP. E. coli catabolite activator protein
   5896..5926    +  promoter       lac promoter: promoter for the E. coli lac operon
   5934..5950    +  protein_bind   lac operator: The lac repressor binds to the lac operator to inhibit transcription in E. coli. This inhibition can be relieved by adding lactose or isopropyl-β-D-thiogalactopyranoside (IPTG). lac repressor encoded by lacI
   5995..6013    +  promoter       T3 promoter: promoter for bacteriophage T3 RNA polymerase
   6041..6267    +  promoter       RSV promoter: Rous sarcoma virus enhancer/promoter
   6268..6448    +  LTR            5' LTR (truncated): truncated 5' long terminal repeat (LTR) from HIV-1
   6495..6620    +  misc_feature   HIV-1 Ψ: packaging signal of human immunodeficiency virus type 1
   6604..6967    +  CDS            HIV-1 gag (fragment): gag protein from human immunodeficiency virus 1; gag
   7113..7346    +  misc_feature   RRE: The Rev response element (RRE) of HIV-1 allows for Rev-dependent mRNA export from the nucleus to the cytoplasm.
   7723..7749    +  CDS            Rev (fragment): human immunodeficiency virus 1 (HIV-1) Rev protein; rev; enhances nuclear export of unspliced and incompletely spliced viral mRNAs
   7753..7993    +  promoter       U6 promoter: RNA polymerase III promoter for human U6 snRNA
   8023..8098    +  misc_RNA       gRNA scaffold: guide RNA scaffold for the Streptococcus pyogenes CRISPR/Cas9 system
   8154..8271    +  misc_feature   cPPT/CTS: central polypurine tract and central termination sequence of HIV-1
>Addgene plasmid #75772 | SMG1 gRNA (BRDN0001149508) | addgene full sequence | sequence record 184536 | Addgene Assembled Sequence
CCCGGGTGCAAAGATGGATAAAGTTTTAAACAGAGAGGAATCTTTGCAGCTAATGGACCTTCTAGGTCTT
GAAAGGAGTGGGAATTGGCTCCGGTGCCCGTCAGTGGGCAGAGCGCACATCGCCCACAGTCCCCGAGAAG
TTGGGGGGAGGGGTCGGCAATTGATCCGGTGCCTAGAGAAGGTGGCGCGGGGTAAACTGGGAAAGTGATG
TCGTGTACTGGCTCCGCCTTTTTCCCGAGGGTGGGGGAGAACCGTATATAAGTGCAGTAGTCGCCGTGAA
CGTTCTTTTTCGCAACGGGTTTGCCGCCAGAACACAGGTAAGTGCCGTGTGTGGTTCCCGCGGGCCTGGC
CTCTTTACGGGTTATGGCCCTTGCGTGCCTTGAATTACTTCCACCTGGCTGCAGTACGTGATTCTTGATC
CCGAGCTTCGGGTTGGAAGTGGGTGGGAGAGTTCGAGGCCTTGCGCTTAAGGAGCCCCTTCGCCTCGTGC
TTGAGTTGAGGCCTGGCCTGGGCGCTGGGGCCGCCGCGTGCGAATCTGGTGGCACCTTCGCGCCTGTCTC
GCTGCTTTCGATAAGTCTCTAGCCATTTAAAATTTTTGATGACCTGCTGCGACGCTTTTTTTCTGGCAAG
ATAGTCTTGTAAATGCGGGCCAAGATCTGCACACTGGTATTTCGGTTTTTGGGGCCGCGGGCGGCGACGG
GGCCCGTGCGTCCCAGCGCACATGTTCGGCGAGGCGGGGCCTGCGAGCGCGGCCACCGAGAATCGGACGG
GGGTAGTCTCAAGCTGGCCGGCCTGCTCTGGTGCCTGGCCTCGCGCCGCCGTGTATCGCCCCGCCCTGGG
CGGCAAGGCTGGCCCGGTCGGCACCAGTTGCGTGAGCGGAAAGATGGCCGCTTCCCGGCCCTGCTGCAGG
GAGCTCAAAATGGAGGACGCGGCGCTCGGGAGAGCGGGCGGGTGAGTCACCCACACAAAGGAAAAGGGCC
TTTCCGTCCTCAGCCGTCGCTTCATGTGACTCCACGGAGTACCGGGCGCCGTCCAGGCACCTCGATTAGT
TCTCGAGCTTTTGGAGTACGTCGTCTTTAGGTTGGGGGGAGGGGTTTTATGCGATGGAGTTTCCCCACAC
TGAGTGGGTGGAGACTGAAGTTAGGCCAGCTTGGCACTTGATGTAATTCTCCTTGGAATTTGCCCTTTTT
GAGTTTGGATCTTGGTTCATTCTCAAGCCTCAGACAGTGGTTCAAAGTTTTTTTCTTCCATTTCAGGTGT
CGTGACGTACGGCCACCATGACCGAGTACAAGCCCACGGTGCGCCTCGCCACCCGCGACGACGTCCCCAG
GGCCGTACGCACCCTCGCCGCCGCGTTCGCCGACTACCCCGCCACGCGCCACACCGTCGATCCGGACCGC
CACATCGAGCGGGTCACCGAGCTGCAAGAACTCTTCCTCACGCGCGTCGGGCTCGACATCGGCAAGGTGT
GGGTCGCGGACGACGGCGCCGCCGTGGCGGTCTGGACCACGCCGGAGAGCGTCGAAGCGGGGGCGGTGTT
CGCCGAGATCGGCCCGCGCATGGCCGAGTTGAGCGGTTCCCGGCTGGCCGCGCAGCAACAGATGGAAGGC
CTCCTGGCGCCGCACCGGCCCAAGGAGCCCGCGTGGTTCCTGGCCACCGTCGGAGTCTCGCCCGACCACC
AGGGCAAGGGTCTGGGCAGCGCCGTCGTGCTCCCCGGAGTGGAGGCGGCCGAGCGCGCCGGGGTGCCCGC
CTTCCTGGAGACCTCCGCGCCCCGCAACCTCCCCTTCTACGAGCGGCTCGGCTTCACCGTCACCGCCGAC
GTCGAGGTGCCCGAAGGACCGCGCACCTGGTGCATGACCCGCAAGCCCGGTGCCTGAACGCGTTAAGTCG
ACAATCAACCTCTGGATTACAAAATTTGTGAAAGATTGACTGGTATTCTTAACTATGTTGCTCCTTTTAC
GCTATGTGGATACGCTGCTTTAATGCCTTTGTATCATGCTATTGCTTCCCGTATGGCTTTCATTTTCTCC
TCCTTGTATAAATCCTGGTTGCTGTCTCTTTATGAGGAGTTGTGGCCCGTTGTCAGGCAACGTGGCGTGG
TGTGCACTGTGTTTGCTGACGCAACCCCCACTGGTTGGGGCATTGCCACCACCTGTCAGCTCCTTTCCGG
GACTTTCGCTTTCCCCCTCCCTATTGCCACGGCGGAACTCATCGCCGCCTGCCTTGCCCGCTGCTGGACA
GGGGCTCGGCTGTTGGGCACTGACAATTCCGTGGTGTTGTCGGGGAAATCATCGTCCTTTCCTTGGCTGC
TCGCCTGTGTTGCCACCTGGATTCTGCGCGGGACGTCCTTCTGCTACGTCCCTTCGGCCCTCAATCCAGC
GGACCTTCCTTCCCGCGGCCTGCTGCCGGCTCTGCGGCCTCTTCCGCGTCTTCGCCTTCGCCCTCAGACG
AGTCGGATCTCCCTTTGGGCCGCCTCCCCGCGTCGACTTTAAGACCAATGACTTACAAGGCAGCTGTAGA
TCTTAGCCACTTTTTAAAAGAAAAGGGGGGACTGGAAGGGCTAATTCACTCCCAACGAAGACAAGATCTG
CTTTTTGCTTGTACTGGGTCTCTCTGGTTAGACCAGATCTGAGCCTGGGAGCTCTCTGGCTAACTAGGGA
ACCCACTGCTTAAGCCTCAATAAAGCTTGCCTTGAGTGCTTCAAGTAGTGTGTGCCCGTCTGTTGTGTGA
CTCTGGTAACTAGAGATCCCTCAGACCCTTTTAGTCAGTGTGGAAAATCTCTAGCAGTACGTATAGTAGT
TCATGTCATCTTATTATTCAGTATTTATAACTTGCAAAGAAATGAATATCAGAGAGTGAGAGGAACTTGT
TTATTGCAGCTTATAATGGTTACAAATAAAGCAATAGCATCACAAATTTCACAAATAAAGCATTTTTTTC
ACTGCATTCTAGTTGTGGTTTGTCCAAACTCATCAATGTATCTTATCATGTCTGGCTCTAGCTATCCCGC
CCCTAACTCCGCCCATCCCGCCCCTAACTCCGCCCAGTTCCGCCCATTCTCCGCCCCATGGCTGACTAAT
TTTTTTTATTTATGCAGAGGCCGAGGCCGCCTCGGCCTCTGAGCTATTCCAGAAGTAGTGAGGAGGCTTT
TTTGGAGGCCTAGGGACGTACCCAATTCGCCCTATAGTGAGTCGTATTACGCGCGCTCACTGGCCGTCGT
TTTACAACGTCGTGACTGGGAAAACCCTGGCGTTACCCAACTTAATCGCCTTGCAGCACATCCCCCTTTC
GCCAGCTGGCGTAATAGCGAAGAGGCCCGCACCGATCGCCCTTCCCAACAGTTGCGCAGCCTGAATGGCG
AATGGG
[124 nt withheld, positions 3367-3490]
C
[91 nt withheld, positions 3492-3582]
A
[49 nt withheld, positions 3584-3632]
CCTTTGACGTTGGAGTCCACGTTCTTT
[37 nt withheld, positions 3660-3696]
ACCCTATCTCGGTCTATTCTTTTGATTTATAAGGGATTTTGCCGATTTCGGCCTATTGGTTAAAAAATGA
GCTGATTTAACAAAAATTTAACGCGAATTTTAACAAAATATTAACGCTTACAATTTAGGTGGCACTTTTC
GGGGAAATGTGCGCGGAACCCCTATTTGTTTATTTTTCTAAATACATTCAAATATGTATCCGCTCATGAG
ACAATAACCCTGATAAATGCTTCAATAATATTGAAAAAGGAAGAGTATGAGTATTCAACATTTCCGTGTC
GCCCTTATTCCCTTTTTTGCGGCATTTTGCCTTCCTGTTTTTGCTCACCCAGAAACGCTGGTGAAAGTAA
AAGATGCTGAAGATCAGTTGGGTGCACGAGTGGGTTACATCGAACTGGATCTCAACAGCGGTAAGATCCT
TGAGAGTTTTCGCCCCGAAGAACGTTTTCCAATGATGAGCACTTTTAAAGTTCTGCTATGTGGCGCGGTA
TTATCCCGTATTGACGCCGGGCAAGAGCAACTCGGTCGCCGCATACACTATTCTCAGAATGACTTGGTTG
AGTACTCACCAGTCACAGAAAAGCATCTTACGGATGGCATGACAGTAAGAGAATTATGCAGTGCTGCCAT
AACCATGAGTGATAACACTGCGGCCAACTTACTTCTGACAACGATCGGAGGACCGAAGGAGCTAACCGCT
TTTTTGCACAACATGGGGGATCATGTAACTCGCCTTGATCGTTGGGAACCGGAGCTGAATGAAGCCATAC
CAAACGACGAGCGTGACACCACGATGCCTGTAGCAATGGCAACAACGTTGCGCAAACTATTAACTGGCGA
ACTACTTACTCTAGCTTCCCGGCAACAATTAATAGACTGGATGGAGGCGGATAAAGTTGCAGGACCACTT
CTGCGCTCGGCCCTTCCGGCTGGCTGGTTTATTGCTGATAAATCTGGAGCCGGTGAGCGTGGGTCTCGCG
GTATCATTGCAGCACTGGGGCCAGATGGTAAGCCCTCCCGTATCGTAGTTATCTACACGACGGGGAGTCA
GGCAACTATGGATGAACGAAATAGACAGATCGCTGAGATAGGTGCCTCACTGATTAAGCATTGGTAACTG
TCAGACCAAGTTTACTCATATATACTTTAGATTGATTTAAAACTTCATTTTTAATTTAAAAGGATCTAGG
TGAAGATCCTTTTTGATAATCTCATGACCAAAATCCCTTAACGTGAGTTTTCGTTCCACTGAGCGTCAGA
CCCCGTAGAAAAGATCAAAGGATCTTCTTGAGATCCTTTTTTTCTGCGCGTAATCTGCTGCTTGCAAACA
AAAAAACCACCGCTACCAGCGGTGGTTTGTTTGCCGGATCAAGAGCTACCAACTCTTTTTCCGAAGGTAA
CTGGCTTCAGCAGAGCGCAGATACCAAATACTGTTCTTCTAGTGTAGCCGTAGTTAGGCCACCACTTCAA
GAACTCTGTAGCACCGCCTACATACCTCGCTCTGCTAATCCTGTTACCAGTGGCTGCTGCCAGTGGCGAT
AAGTCGTGTCTTACCGGGTTGGACTCAAGACGATAGTTACCGGATAAGGCGCAGCGGTCGGGCTGAACGG
GGGGTTCGTGCACACAGCCCAGCTTGGAGCGAACGACCTACACCGAACTGAGATACCTACAGCGTGAGCT
ATGAGAAAGCGCCACGCTTCCCGAAGGGAGAAAGGCGGACAGGTATCCGGTAAGCGGCAGGGTCGGAACA
GGAGAGCGCACGAGGGAGCTTCCAGGGGGAAACGCCTGGTATCTTTATAGTCCTGTCGGGTTTCGCCACC
TCTGACTTGAGCGTCGATTTTTGTGATGCTCGTCAGGGGGGCGGAGCCTATGGAAAAACGCCAGCAACGC
GGCCTTTTTACGGTTCCTGGCCTTTTGCTGGCCTTTTGCTCACATGTTCTTTCCTGCGTTATCCCCTGAT
TCTGTGGATAACCGTATTACCGCCTTTGAGTGAGCTGATACCGCTCGCCGCAGCCGAACGACCGAGCGCA
GCGAGTCAGTGAGCGAGGAAGCGGAAGAGCGCCCAATACGCAAACCGCCTCTCCCCGCGCGTTGGCCGAT
TCATTAATGCAGCTGGCACGACAGGTTTCCCGACTGGAAAGCGGGCAGTGAGCGCAACGCAATTAATGTG
AGTTAGCTCACTCATTAGGCACCCCAGGCTTTACACTTTATGCTTCCGGCTCGTATGTTGTGTGGAATTG
TGAGCGGATAACAATTTCACACAGGAAACAGCTATGACCATGATTACGCCAAGCGCGCAATTAACCCTCA
CTAAAGGGAACAAAAGCTGGAGCTGCAAGCTTAATGTAGTCTTATGCAATACTCTTGTAGTCTTGCAACA
TGGTAACGATGAGTTAGCAACATGCCTTACAAGGAGAGAAAAAGCACCGTGCATGCCGATTGGTGGAAGT
AAGGTGGTACGATCGTGCCTTATTAGGAAGGCAACAGACGGGTCTGACATGGATTGGACGAACCACTGAA
TTGCCGCATTGCAGAGATATTGTATTTAAGTGCCTAGCTCGATACATAAACGGGTCTCTCTGGTTAGACC
AGATCTGAGCCTGGGAGCTCTCTGGCTAACTAGGGAACCCACTGCTTAAGCCTCAATAAAGCTTGCCTTG
AGTGCTTCAAGTAGTGTGTGCCCGTCTGTTGTGTGACTCTGGTAACTAGAGATCCCTCAGACCCTTTTAG
TCAGTGTGGAAAATCTCTAGCAGTGGCGCCCGAACAGGGACTTGAAAGCGAAAGGGAAACCAGAGGAGCT
CTCTCGACGCAGGACTCGGCTTGCTGAAGCGCGCACGGCAAGAGGCGAGGGGCGGCGACTGGTGAGTACG
CCAAAAATTTTGACTAGCGGAGGCTAGAAGGAGAGAGATGGGTGCGAGAGCGTCAGTATTAAGCGGGGGA
GAATTAGATCGCGATGGGAAAAAATTCGGTTAAGGCCAGGGGGAAAGAAAAAATATAAATTAAAACATAT
AGTATGGGCAAGCAGGGAGCTAGAACGATTCGCAGTTAATCCTGGCCTGTTAGAAACATCAGAAGGCTGT
AGACAAATACTGGGACAGCTACAACCATCCCTTCAGACAGGATCAGAAGAACTTAGATCATTATATAATA
CAGTAGCAACCCTCTATTGTGTGCATCAAAGGATAGAGATAAAAGACACCAAGGAAGCTTTAGACAAGAT
AGAGGAAGAGCAAAACAAAAGTAAGACCACCGCACAGCAAGCGGCCGCTGATCTTCAGACCTGGAGGAGG
AGATATGAGGGACAATTGGAGAAGTGAATTATATAAATATAAAGTAGTAAAAATTGAACCATTAGGAGTA
GCACCCACCAAGGCAAAGAGAAGAGTGGTGCAGAGAGAAAAAAGAGCAGTGGGAATAGGAGCTTTGTTCC
TTGGGTTCTTGGGAGCAGCAGGAAGCACTATGGGCGCAGCGTCAATGACGCTGACGGTACAGGCCAGACA
ATTATTGTCTGGTATAGTGCAGCAGCAGAACAATTTGCTGAGGGCTATTGAGGCGCAACAGCATCTGTTG
CAACTCACAGTCTGGGGCATCAAGCAGCTCCAGGCAAGAATCCTGGCTGTGGAAAGATACCTAAAGGATC
AACAGCTCCTGGGGATTTGGGGTTGCTCTGGAAAACTCATTTGCACCACTGCTGTGCCTTGGAATGCTAG
TTGGAGTAATAAATCTCTGGAACAGATTTGGAATCACACGACCTGGATGGAGTGGGACAGAGAAATTAAC
AATTACACAAGCTTAATACACTCCTTAATTGAAGAATCGCAAAACCAGCAAGAAAAGAATGAACAAGAAT
TATTGGAATTAGATAAATGGGCAAGTTTGTGGAATTGGTTTAACATAACAAATTGGCTGTGGTATATAAA
ATTATTCATAATGATAGTAGGAGGCTTGGTAGGTTTAAGAATAGTTTTTGCTGTACTTTCTATAGTGAAT
AGAGTTAGGCAGGGATATTCACCATTATCGTTTCAGACCCACCTCCCAACCCCGAGGGGACCCAGAGAGG
GCCTATTTCCCATGATTCCTTCATATTTGCATATACGATACAAGGCTGTTAGAGAGATAATTAGAATTAA
TTTGACTGTAAACACAAAGATATTAGTACAAAATACGTGACGTAGAAAGTAATAATTTCTTGGGTAGTTT
GCAGTTTTAAAATTATGTTTTAAAATGGACTATCATATGCTTACCGTAACTTGAAAGTATTTCGATTTCT
TGGCTTTATATATCTTGTGGAAAGGACGAAACACCGCGTGTTCAACTAGTGCACAGGTTTTAGAGCTAGA
AATAGCAAGTTAAAATAAGGCTAGTCCGTTATCAACTTGAAAAAGTGGCACCGAGTCGGTGCTTTTTTAA
GCTTGGCGTAACTAGATCTTGAGACAAATGGCAGTATTCATCCACAATTTTAAAAGAAAAGGGGGGATTG
GGGGGTACAGTGCAGGGGAAAGAATAGTAGACATAATAGCAACAGACATACAAACTAAAGAATTACAAAA
ACAAATTACAAAAATTCAAAATTTTCGGGTTTATTACAGGGACAGCAGAGATCCACTTTGGCGCCGGCTC
GAGGGGG
