>Addgene plasmid #75772 | SMG1 gRNA (BRDN0001149508) | depositor partial sequence | sequence record 143232 | Target Sequence
CGTGTTCAACTAGTGCACAG
