>Addgene plasmid #75772 | SMG1 gRNA (BRDN0001149508) | addgene partial sequence | sequence record 184535 | hU6-F
GTGACGTAGAAAGTAATAATTTCTTGGGTAGTTTGCAGTTTTAAAATTATGTTTTAAAATGGACTATCAT
ATGCTTACCGTAACTTGAAAGTATTTCGATTTCTTGGCTTTATATATCTTGTGGAAAGGACGAAACACCG
CGTGTTCAACTAGTGCACAGGTTTTAGAGCTAGAAATAGCAAGTTAAAATAAGGCTAGTCCGTTATCAAC
TTGAAAAAGTGGCACCGAGTCGGTGCTTTTTTAAGCTTGGCGTAACTAGATCTTGAGACAAATGGCAGTA
TTCATCCACAATTTTAAAAGAAAAGGGGGGATTGGGGGGTACAGTGCAGGGGAAAGAATAGTAGACATAA
TAGCAACAGACATACAAACTAAAGAATTACAAAAACAAATTACAAAAATTCAAAATTTTCGGGTTTATTA
CAGGGACAGCAGAGATCCACTTTGGCGCCGGCTCGAGGGGGCCCGGGTGCAAAGATGGATAAAGTTTTAA
ACAGAGAGGAATCTTTGCAGCTAATGGACCTTCTAGGTCTTGAAAGGAGTGGGAATTGGCTCCGGTGCCC
GTCAGTGGGC
